Addgene plasmid #166739: Venus-Puma-pEGFP-C1
Purpose: Express Venus fused to the N-terminus of the Bcl-2 family protein, Puma
Depositing lab: David Andrews. Depositing organization: Sunnybrook Research Institute. Publication: Efficacy and specificity of inhibitors of BCL-2 family protein interactions assessed by affinity measurements in live cells. Osterlund EJ, Hirmiz N, Pemberton JM, Nougarede A, Liu Q, Leber B, Fang Q, Andrews DW. Sci Adv. 2022 Apr 22;8(16):eabm7375. doi: 10.1126/sciadv.abm7375. Epub 2022 Apr 20. PubMed 35442739.
Backbone
  Vector backbone: pEGFP-C1
  Vector type: Mammalian Expression
  Selectable markers: Neomycin (select with G418)
Growth in bacteria
  Bacterial resistance: Kanamycin, 50 μg/mL
  Growth temperature: 37°C
  Growth strain: DH5alpha
  Copy number: High Copy
Gene/Insert
  Gene/Insert name: Puma (alt name: p53 up-regulated modulator of apoptosis, or Bcl-2-binding component 3, alpha isoform)
  Species: H. sapiens (human)
  Entrez Gene: BBC3 (a.k.a. JFY-1, JFY1, PUMA)
  Promoter: CMV
  Tag / fusion protein: Venus (N terminal on backbone)
  Cloning method: Restriction Enzyme; 5′ cloning site Unknown (unknown if destroyed); 3′ cloning site Unknown (unknown if destroyed)
  Sequencing primers: 5′ TGACGCAAATGGGCGGTAGG; 3′ TCGCCCTTTGACGTTGGAGTCCAC
Resource information
  A portion of this plasmid was derived from a plasmid made by: Puma sequence aligns with bcl-2-binding component 3 (BBC3), isoform 4 [Homo sapiens] (NCBI Reference Sequence: NP_055232.1).
Terms and licenses: Academic/Nonprofit Terms; Industry Terms: Not Available to Industry
Depositor comments: Transfection of this plasmid will express "VPuma" (Venus fused to the N-terminus of the BH3-only protein, Puma) in live cells. When compared with EYFP, Venus fluorophore contains the following mutations: F46L, F64L, M153T, V163A and S175G. This Venus protein contains an F224R mutation to make it monomeric. In cloning, the last amino acid of Venus protein was deleted (K239S). Result is a 1 amino acid linker between Venus and Puma proteins. The encoded BBC3 isoform 4 is also known as PUMA-alpha.
How to cite: Venus-Puma-pEGFP-C1 was a gift from David Andrews (Addgene plasmid # 166739 ; http://n2t.net/addgene:166739 ; RRID:Addgene_166739)
