[The description below was written by a language model from this plasmid's Addgene catalogue record and pLannotate feature annotations shown in this document.]
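Description:
Venus-Puma-pEGFP-C1 is a mammalian expression plasmid of about 5.3 kb built on the pEGFP-C1 backbone, in which the original fluorescent protein position is occupied by Venus, fused in frame to the N-terminus of human Puma (BBC3, the p53 up-regulated modulator of apoptosis). The fusion is driven by the human cytomegalovirus immediate early enhancer and promoter and terminated by the SV40 polyadenylation signal, with the remnant of the multiple cloning site lying just downstream of the Puma coding sequence. According to the depositor, the Puma sequence corresponds to BBC3 isoform 4, also called PUMA-alpha. The Venus moiety carries the usual substitutions that distinguish it from EYFP plus an F224R change intended to make it monomeric. Cloning altered the last Venus residue, leaving a single amino acid linker between the two proteins. The restriction sites used are not recorded.

The plasmid replicates at high copy in E. coli from a ColE1/pUC-type origin and also carries an f1 phage origin. A single NeoR/KanR cassette (Tn5 aminoglycoside phosphotransferase) serves both hosts: a bacterial promoter drives it for kanamycin selection in E. coli, and the SV40 enhancer/early promoter, paired with the HSV TK polyadenylation signal, drives it for G418 selection in mammalian cells. The short RSF ori, large T antigen, ble and bGH poly(A) annotations are fragment matches within backbone sequence rather than functional parts.

Transfection yields the yellow fluorescent "VPuma" fusion of this BH3-only pro-apoptotic protein in live cells. The associated work concerns measuring the affinities of BCL-2 family protein interactions in live cells and assessing the efficacy and specificity of inhibitors of those interactions.
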