Features (pLannotate 1.2.2; 16 found; start..end, strand, type, name):
      1..30      +  rep_origin     RSF ori (fragment): Plasmids containing the RSF 1030 origin of replication can be propagated in E. coli cells that contain additional plasmids with compatible origins.
     98..401     +  enhancer       CMV enhancer: human cytomegalovirus immediate early enhancer
    402..605     +  promoter       CMV promoter: human cytomegalovirus (CMV) immediate early promoter
    650..1363    +  CDS            Venus: Venus is a basic (constitutively fluorescent) yellow fluorescent protein published in 2002, derived from Aequorea victoria. It is reported to be a rapidly-maturing weak dimer with moderate acid sensitivity.
   1367..1945    +  CDS            BBC3: BBC3_HUMAN - Also known as PUMA. Experimental evidence at protein level: Swiss-Prot protein existence level 1. Essential mediator of p53/TP53-dependent and p53/TP53- independent apoptosis (PubMed:11463391). Functions by promoting partial unfolding of BCL2L1 and dissociation of BCL2L1 from p53/TP53. Regulates ER stress-induced neuronal apoptosis (PubMed:23340338). From Homo sapiens (Human).
   1949..2001    +  misc_feature   MCS: multiple cloning site
   2018..2102    +  CDS            large T antigen (fragment): large T antigen from SV40 (simian virus 40)
   2125..2246    +  polyA_signal   SV40 poly(A) signal: SV40 polyadenylation signal
   2253..2705    -  rep_origin     f1 ori (sequence partly withheld): f1 bacteriophage origin of replication; arrow indicates direction of (+) strand synthesis
   2735..2839    +  promoter       AmpR promoter: bla
   2841..3198    +  promoter       SV40 promoter: SV40 enhancer and early promoter
   3233..4027    +  CDS            NeoR/KanR: aminoglycoside phosphotransferase from Tn5; aph(3')-II (or nptII); confers resistance to neomycin, kanamycin, and G418 (Geneticin®)
   4048..4200    +  CDS            ble (fragment): BLE_KLEPN - Experimental evidence at protein level: Swiss-Prot protein existence level 1. Binding protein with a strong affinity to the bleomycin family of antibiotics. Binds to CL990; an antimitotic-antibiotic compound. From Klebsiella pneumoniae.
   4259..4306    +  polyA_signal   HSV TK poly(A) signal: herpes simplex virus thymidine kinase polyadenylation signal (Cole and Stacy, 1985)
   4397..4413    -  polyA_signal   bGH poly(A) signal (fragment): bovine growth hormone polyadenylation signal
   4635..5223    +  rep_origin     ori: high-copy-number ColE1/pMB1/pBR322/pUC origin of replication
>Addgene plasmid #166739 | Venus-Puma-pEGFP-C1 | addgene full sequence | sequence record 328833 | Addgene NGS Result
CCCTGATTCTGTGGATAACCGTATTACCGCCATGCATTAGTTATTAATAGTAATCAATTACGGGGTCATT
AGTTCATAGCCCATATATGGAGTTCCGCGTTACATAACTTACGGTAAATGGCCCGCCTGGCTGACCGCCC
AACGACCCCCGCCCATTGACGTCAATAATGACGTATGTTCCCATAGTAACGCCAATAGGGACTTTCCATT
GACGTCAATGGGTGGAGTATTTACGGTAAACTGCCCACTTGGCAGTACATCAAGTGTATCATATGCCAAG
TACGCCCCCTATTGACGTCAATGACGGTAAATGGCCCGCCTGGCATTATGCCCAGTACATGACCTTATGG
GACTTTCCTACTTGGCAGTACATCTACGTATTAGTCATCGCTATTACCATGGTGATGCGGTTTTGGCAGT
ACATCAATGGGCGTGGATAGCGGTTTGACTCACGGGGATTTCCAAGTCTCCACCCCATTGACGTCAATGG
GAGTTTGTTTTGGCACCAAAATCAACGGGACTTTCCAAAATGTCGTAACAACTCCGCCCCATTGACGCAA
ATGGGCGGTAGGCGTGTACGGTGGGAGGTCTATATAAGCAGAGCTGGTTTAGTGAACCGTCAGATCCGCT
AGCGCTACCGGTCGCCACCATGGTGAGCAAGGGCGAGGAGCTGTTCACCGGGGTGGTGCCCATCCTGGTC
GAGCTGGACGGCGACGTAAACGGCCACAAGTTCAGCGTGTCCGGCGAGGGCGAGGGCGATGCCACCTACG
GCAAGCTGACCCTGAAGCTGATCTGCACCACCGGCAAGCTGCCCGTGCCCTGGCCCACCCTCGTGACCAC
CCTGGGCTACGGCCTGCAGTGCTTCGCCCGCTACCCCGACCACATGAAGCAGCACGACTTCTTCAAGTCC
GCCATGCCCGAAGGCTACGTCCAGGAGCGCACCATCTTCTTCAAGGACGACGGCAACTACAAGACCCGCG
CCGAGGTGAAGTTCGAGGGCGACACCCTGGTGAACCGCATCGAGCTGAAGGGCATCGACTTCAAGGAGGA
CGGCAACATCCTGGGGCACAAGCTGGAGTACAACTACAACAGCCACAACGTCTATATCACCGCCGACAAG
CAGAAGAACGGCATCAAGGCCAACTTCAAGATCCGCCACAACATCGAGGACGGCGGCGTGCAGCTCGCCG
ACCACTACCAGCAGAACACCCCCATCGGCGACGGCCCCGTGCTGCTGCCCGACAACCACTACCTGAGCTA
CCAGTCCGCCCTGAGCAAAGACCCCAACGAGAAGCGCGATCACATGGTCCTGCTGGAACGCGTGACCGCC
GCCGGGATCACTCTCGGCATGGACGAGCTGTACAGTATGGCACGCGCACGTCAGGAAGGCAGTTCACCTG
AACCAGTGGAAGGACTGGCCCGGGATGGGCCGCGTCCATTTCCGCTTGGGCGCCTGGTTCCGTCAGCCGT
CTCTTGCGGACTGTGCGAGCCGGGTCTGGCTGCCGCACCGGCTGCACCCACCTTACTGCCCGCCGCTTAC
CTTTGCGCGCCTACGGCTCCCCCAGCAGTAACGGCCGCCCTGGGAGGGAGCCGTTGGCCGGGCGGCCCTC
GTAGCCGTCCCCGGGGTCCACGCCCGGATGGTCCACAGCCAAGTCTGTCACTGGCTGAACAACATCTTGA
ATCTCCCGTGCCATCAGCACCAGGAGCTCTGGCTGGTGGCCCGACACAAGCAGCACCGGGGGTTCGGGGC
GAAGAAGAACAGTGGGCCCGGGAAATTGGTGCGCAGTTACGTCGCATGGCCGATGATCTGAACGCCCAGT
ATGAGCGTCGCCGCCAGGAGGAGCAGCAGCGTCATCGCCCCTCTCCTTGGCGCGTACTTTACAACCTGAT
TATGGGCTTACTGCCCTTACCGCGTGGCCACCGGGCTCCCGAGATGGAACCCAATTAACTCGAGCTCAAG
CTTCGAATTCTGCAGTCGACGGTACCGCGGGCCCGGGATCCACCGGATCTAGATAACTGATCATAATCAG
CCATACCACATTTGTAGAGGTTTTACTTGCTTTAAAAAACCTCCCACACCTCCCCCTGAACCTGAAACAT
AAAATGAATGCAATTGTTGTTGTTAACTTGTTTATTGCAGCTTATAATGGTTACAAATAAAGCAATAGCA
TCACAAATTTCACAAATAAAGCATTTTTTTCACTGCATTCTAGTTGTGGTTTGTCCAAACTCATCAATGT
ATCTTAAGGCGTAAATTGTAAGCGTTAATATTTTGTTAAAATTCGCGTTAAATTTTTGTTAAATCAGCTC
ATTTTTTAACCAATAGGCCGAAATCGGCAAAATCCCTTATAAATCAAAAGAATAGACCGAGATAGGGT
[37 nt withheld, positions 2379-2415]
AAAGAACGTGGACTCCAACGTCAAAGG
[49 nt withheld, positions 2443-2491]
T
[91 nt withheld, positions 2493-2583]
G
[121 nt withheld, positions 2585-2705]
TGTCAGGTGGCACTTTTCGGGGAAATGTGCGCGGAACCCCTATTTGTTTATTTTTCTAAATACATTCAAA
TATGTATCCGCTCATGAGACAATAACCCTGATAAATGCTTCAATAATATTGAAAAAGGAAGAGTCCTGAG
GCGGAAAGAACCAGCTGTGGAATGTGTGTCAGTTAGGGTGTGGAAAGTCCCCAGGCTCCCCAGCAGGCAG
AAGTATGCAAAGCATGCATCTCAATTAGTCAGCAACCAGGTGTGGAAAGTCCCCAGGCTCCCCAGCAGGC
AGAAGTATGCAAAGCATGCATCTCAATTAGTCAGCAACCATAGTCCCGCCCCTAACTCCGCCCATCCCGC
CCCTAACTCCGCCCAGTTCCGCCCATTCTCCGCCCCATGGCTGACTAATTTTTTTTATTTATGCAGAGGC
CGAGGCCGCCTCGGCCTCTGAGCTATTCCAGAAGTAGTGAGGAGGCTTTTTTGGAGGCCTAGGCTTTTGC
AAAGATCGATCAAGAGACAGGATGAGGATCGTTTCGCATGATTGAACAAGATGGATTGCACGCAGGTTCT
CCGGCCGCTTGGGTGGAGAGGCTATTCGGCTATGACTGGGCACAACAGACAATCGGCTGCTCTGATGCCG
CCGTGTTCCGGCTGTCAGCGCAGGGGCGCCCGGTTCTTTTTGTCAAGACCGACCTGTCCGGTGCCCTGAA
TGAACTGCAAGACGAGGCAGCGCGGCTATCGTGGCTGGCCACGACGGGCGTTCCTTGCGCAGCTGTGCTC
GACGTTGTCACTGAAGCGGGAAGGGACTGGCTGCTATTGGGCGAAGTGCCGGGGCAGGATCTCCTGTCAT
CTCACCTTGCTCCTGCCGAGAAAGTATCCATCATGGCTGATGCAATGCGGCGGCTGCATACGCTTGATCC
GGCTACCTGCCCATTCGACCACCAAGCGAAACATCGCATCGAGCGAGCACGTACTCGGATGGAAGCCGGT
CTTGTCGATCAGGATGATCTGGACGAAGAGCATCAGGGGCTCGCGCCAGCCGAACTGTTCGCCAGGCTCA
AGGCGAGCATGCCCGACGGCGAGGATCTCGTCGTGACCCATGGCGATGCCTGCTTGCCGAATATCATGGT
GGAAAATGGCCGCTTTTCTGGATTCATCGACTGTGGCCGGCTGGGTGTGGCGGACCGCTATCAGGACATA
GCGTTGGCTACCCGTGATATTGCTGAAGAGCTTGGCGGCGAATGGGCTGACCGCTTCCTCGTGCTTTACG
GTATCGCCGCTCCCGATTCGCAGCGCATCGCCTTCTATCGCCTTCTTGACGAGTTCTTCTGAGCGGGACT
CTGGGGTTCGAAATGACCGACCAAGCGACGCCCAACCTGCCATCACGAGATTTCGATTCCACCGCCGCCT
TCTATGAAAGGTTGGGCTTCGGAATCGTTTTCCGGGACGCCGGCTGGATGATCCTCCAGCGCGGGGATCT
CATGCTGGAGTTCTTCGCCCACCCTAGGGGGAGGCTAACTGAAACACGGAAGGAGACAATACCGGAAGGA
ACCCGCGCTATGACGGCAATAAAAAGACAGAATAAAACGCACGGTGTTGGGTCGTTTGTTCATAAACGCG
GGGTTCGGTCCCAGGGCTGGCACTCTGTCGATACCCCACCGAGACCCCATTGGGGCCAATACGCCCGCGT
TTCTTCCTTTTCCCCACCCCACCCCCCAAGTTCGGGTGAAGGCCCAGGGCTCGCAGCCAACGTCGGGGCG
GCAGGCCCTGCCATAGCCTCAGGTTACTCATATATACTTTAGATTGATTTAAAACTTCATTTTTAATTTA
AAAGGATCTAGGTGAAGATCCTTTTTGATAATCTCATGACCAAAATCCCTTAACGTGAGTTTTCGTTCCA
CTGAGCGTCAGACCCCGTAGAAAAGATCAAAGGATCTTCTTGAGATCCTTTTTTTCTGCGCGTAATCTGC
TGCTTGCAAACAAAAAAACCACCGCTACCAGCGGTGGTTTGTTTGCCGGATCAAGAGCTACCAACTCTTT
TTCCGAAGGTAACTGGCTTCAGCAGAGCGCAGATACCAAATACTGTTCTTCTAGTGTAGCCGTAGTTAGG
CCACCACTTCAAGAACTCTGTATCACCGCCTACATACCTCGCTCTGCTAATCCTGTTACCAGTGGCTGCT
GCCAGTGGCGATAAGTCGTGTCTTACCGGGTTGGACTCAAGACGATAGTTACCGGATAAGGCGCAGCGGT
CGGGCTGAACGGGGGGTTCGTGCACACAGCCCAGCTTGGAGCGAACGACCTACACCGAACTGAGATACCT
ACAGCGTGAGCTATGAGAAAGCGCCACGCTTCCCGAAGGGAGAAAGGCGGACAGGTATCCGGTAAGCGGC
AGGGTCGGAACAGGAGAGCGCACGAGGGAGCTTCCAGGGGGAAACGCCTGGTATCTTTATAGTCCTGTCG
GGTTTCGCCACCTCTGACTTGAGCGTCGATTTTTGTGATGCTCGTCAGGGGGGCGGAGCCTATGGAAAAA
CGCCAGCAACGCGGCCTTTTTACGGTTCCTGGCCTTTTGCTGGCCTTTTGCTCACATGTTCTTTCCTGCG
TTATC
