>Addgene plasmid #166739 | Venus-Puma-pEGFP-C1 | depositor partial sequence | sequence record 323671 | Full length Puma alpha protein.
ATGGCACGCGCACGTCAGGAAGGCAGTTCACCTGAACCAGTGGAAGGACTGGCCCGGGATGGGCCGCGTC
CATTTCCGCTTGGGCGCCTGGTTCCGTCAGCCGTCTCTTGCGGACTGTGCGAGCCGGGTCTGGCTGCCGC
ACCGGCTGCACCCACCTTACTGCCCGCCGCTTACCTTTGCGCGCCTACGGCTCCCCCAGCAGTAACGGCC
GCCCTGGGAGGGAGCCGTTGGCCGGGCGGCCCTCGTAGCCGTCCCCGGGGTCCACGCCCGGATGGTCCAC
AGCCAAGTCTGTCACTGGCTGAACAACATCTTGAATCTCCCGTGCCATCAGCACCAGGAGCTCTGGCTGG
TGGCCCGACACAAGCAGCACCGGGGGTTCGGGGCGAAGAAGAACAGTGGGCCCGGGAAATTGGTGCGCAG
TTACGTCGCATGGCCGATGATCTGAACGCCCAGTATGAGCGTCGCCGCCAGGAGGAGCAGCAGCGTCATC
GCCCCTCTCCTTGGCGCGTACTTTACAACCTGATTATGGGCTTACTGCCCTTACCGCGTGGCCACCGGGC
TCCCGAGATGGAACCCAATTAA
