>Addgene plasmid #166739 | Venus-Puma-pEGFP-C1 | depositor partial sequence | sequence record 323672 | Venus
ATGGTGAGCAAGGGCGAGGAGCTGTTCACCGGGGTGGTGCCCATCCTGGTCGAGCTGGACGGCGACGTAA
ACGGCCACAAGTTCAGCGTGTCCGGCGAGGGCGAGGGCGATGCCACCTACGGCAAGCTGACCCTGAAGCT
GATCTGCACCACCGGCAAGCTGCCCGTGCCCTGGCCCACCCTCGTGACCACCCTGGGCTACGGCCTGCAG
TGCTTCGCCCGCTACCCCGACCACATGAAGCAGCACGACTTCTTCAAGTCCGCCATGCCCGAAGGCTACG
TCCAGGAGCGCACCATCTTCTTCAAGGACGACGGCAACTACAAGACCCGCGCCGAGGTGAAGTTCGAGGG
CGACACCCTGGTGAACCGCATCGAGCTGAAGGGCATCGACTTCAAGGAGGACGGCAACATCCTGGGGCAC
AAGCTGGAGTACAACTACAACAGCCACAACGTCTATATCACCGCCGACAAGCAGAAGAACGGCATCAAGG
CCAACTTCAAGATCCGCCACAACATCGAGGACGGCGGCGTGCAGCTCGCCGACCACTACCAGCAGAACAC
CCCCATCGGCGACGGCCCCGTGCTGCTGCCCGACAACCACTACCTGAGCTACCAGTCCGCCCTGAGCAAA
GACCCCAACGAGAAGCGCGATCACATGGTCCTGCTGGAACGCGTGACCGCCGCCGGGATCACTCTCGGCA
TGGACGAGCTGTACAAGG
